>Addgene plasmid #109942 | pHH0103_YWHAE_14-3-3 | addgene full sequence | sequence record 215191 | Addgene NGS Result
TTGACAATTAATCATCGGCTCGTATAATGTGTGGAATTGTGAGCGGATAACAATTTCACACAGGAAACAG
CCAGTCCGTTTAGGTGTTTTCACGAGCACTTCACCAACAAGGACCATAGATTATGAAAATCGAAGAACAC
CATCACCATCACCATTCCAGCGGTAAGCTTATGTCCCCTATACTAGGTTATTGGAAAATTAAGGGCCTTG
TGCAACCCACTCGACTTCTTTTGGAATATCTTGAAGAAAAATATGAAGAGCATTTGTATGAGCGCGATGA
AGGTGATAAATGGCGAAACAAAAAGTTTGAATTGGGTTTGGAGTTTCCCAATCTTCCTTATTATATTGAT
GGTGATGTTAAATTAACACAGTCTATGGCCATCATACGTTATATAGCTGACAAGCACAACATGTTGGGTG
GTTGTCCAAAAGAGCGTGCAGAGATTTCAATGCTTGAAGGAGCGGTTTTGGATATTAGATACGGTGTTTC
GAGAATTGCATATAGTAAAGACTTTGAAACTCTCAAAGTTGATTTTCTTAGCAAGCTACCTGAAATGCTG
AAAATGTTCGAAGATCGTTTATGTCATAAAACATATTTAAATGGTGATCATGTAACCCATCCTGACTTCA
TGTTGTATGACGCTCTTGATGTTGTTTTATACATGGACCCAATGTGCCTGGATGCGTTCCCAAAATTAGT
TTGTTTTAAAAAACGTATTGAAGCTATCCCACAAATTGATAAGTACTTGAAATCCAGCAAGTATATAGCA
TGGCCTTTGCAGGGCTGGCAAGCCACGTTTGGTGGTGGCGACCATCCTCCAAAATCGGATCTGGAAGTTC
TGTTCCAGGGGCCCCTGTCCAGCGGTCTGGTTCCGCGTGGTTCCGGTACCGCGGCCCAGCCGGCCATGGA
TGATCGTGAAGATCTGGTTTATCAGGCAAAACTGGCAGAACAGGCCGAACGTTATGATGAAATGGTTGAG
AGCATGAAAAAAGTGGCAGGTATGGATGTTGAACTGACCGTTGAAGAACGTAATCTGCTGAGCGTTGCCT
ATAAAAACGTTATTGGTGCACGTCGTGCGAGCTGGCGTATTATTAGCAGCATTGAACAGAAAGAAGAGAA
CAAAGGCGGAGAGGATAAACTGAAAATGATTCGTGAATATCGCCAGATGGTTGAAACCGAGCTGAAACTG
ATTTGTTGTGATATTCTGGATGTGCTGGACAAACATCTGATTCCGGCAGCAAATACCGGTGAAAGCAAAG
TGTTTTATTACAAAATGAAAGGCGACTACCATCGTTATCTGGCCGAATTTGCAACCGGTAATGATCGCAA
AGAAGCAGCAGAAAATAGCCTGGTTGCATATAAAGCAGCAAGCGATATTGCAATGACCGAACTGCCTCCG
ACCCATCCGATTCGTCTGGGTCTGGCACTGAATTTTAGCGTGTTCTATTATGAGATTCTGAACAGTCCGG
ATCGTGCATGTCGTCTGGCAAAAGCAGCCTTTGATGATGCCATTGCAGAACTGGATACCCTGAGCGAAGA
AAGCTATAAAGATAGCACCCTGATTATGCAGCTGCTGCGTGATAATCTGACCCTGTGGACCAGCGATATG
CAGGGTGATGGTGAAGAACAGAATAAAGAAGCCCTGCAGGACGTAGAAGATGAAAATCAAGCGGCCGCAT
A
[142 nt withheld, positions 1682-1823]
C
[98 nt withheld, positions 1825-1922]
AGTTTGTACTGGTGACGAAACTCAGTGTCTAGCTAGAGTGGC
[149 nt withheld, positions 1965-2113]
T
[41 nt withheld, positions 2115-2155]
T
[62 nt withheld, positions 2157-2218]
A
[35 nt withheld, positions 2220-2254]
CCTCCCTCAATCGGTTGAATGTCGCCCTTTTGTCTTTGGCGCTGGTAAACCATATGAA
[86 nt withheld, positions 2313-2398]
T
[54 nt withheld, positions 2400-2453]
CTAGCGCCGCCCTATACCTTGTCTGCCTCCCCGCGTTGCGTCGCGGTGCATGGAGCCGGGCCACCTCGAC
CTGAATGGAAGCCGGCGGCACCTCGCTAACGGATTCACCACTCCAAGAATTGGAGCCAATCAATTCTTGC
GGAGAACTGTGAATGCGCAAACCAACCCTTGGCAGAACATATCCATCGCGTCCGCCATCTCCAGCAGCCG
CACGCGGCGCATCTCGGGCAGCGTTGGGTCCTGGCCACGGGTGCGCATGATCGTGCTCCTGTCGTTGAGG
ACCCGGCTAGGCTGGCGGGGTTGCCTTACTGGTTAGCAGAATGAATCACCGATACGCGAGCGAACGTGAA
GCGACTGCTGCTGCAAAACGTCTGCGACCTGAGCAACAACATGAATGGTCTTCGGTTTCCGTGTTTCGTA
AAGTCTGGAAACGCGGAAGTCAGCGCCCTGCACCATTATGTTCCGGATCTGCATCGCAGGATGCTGCTGG
CTACCCTGTGGAACACCTACATCTGTATTAACGAAGCGCTGGCATTGACCCTGAGTGATTTTTCTCTGGT
CCCGCCGCATCCATACCGCCAGTTGTTTACCCTCACAACGTTCCAGTAACCGGGCATGTTCATCATCAGT
AACCCGTATCGTGAGCATCCTCTCTCGTTTCATCGGTATCATTACCCCCATGAACAGAAATCCCCCTTAC
ACGGAGGCATCAGTGACCAAACAGGAAAAAACCGCCCTTAACATGGCCCGCTTTATCAGAAGCCAGACAT
TAACGCTTCTGGAGAAACTCAACGAGCTGGACGCGGATGAACAGGCAGACATCTGTGAATCGCTTCACGA
CCACGCTGATGAGCTTTACCGCAGGATCCGCGAAATTGTAAGCGTTAATATTTTGTTAAAATTCGCGTTA
AATTTTTGTTAAATCAGCTCATTTTTTAACCAATAGGCCGAAATCGGCAAAATCCCTTATAAATCAAAAG
AATAGACCGAGATAGGGT
[37 nt withheld, positions 3452-3488]
AAAGAACGTGGACTCCAACGTCAAAGG
[49 nt withheld, positions 3516-3564]
T
[91 nt withheld, positions 3566-3656]
G
[124 nt withheld, positions 3658-3781]
CGCGGATCCTGCCTCGCGCGTTTCGGTGATGACGGTGAAAACCTCTGACACATGCAGCTCCCGGAGACGG
TCACAGCTTGTCTGTAAGCGGATGCCGGGAGCAGACAAGCCCGTCAGGGCGCGTCAGCGGGTGTTGGCGG
GTGTCGGGGCGCAGCCATGACCCAGTCACGTAGCGATAGCGGAGTGTATACTGGCTTAACTATGCGGCAT
CAGAGCAGATTGTACTGAGAGTGCACCATATGCGGTGTGAAATACCGCACAGATGCGTAAGGAGAAAATA
CCGCATCAGGCGCTCTTCCGCTTCCTCGCTCACTGACTCGCTGCGCTCGGTCGTTCGGCTGCGGCGAGCG
GTATCAGCTCACTCAAAGGCGGTAATACGGTTATCCACAGAATCAGGGGATAACGCAGGAAAGAACATGT
GAGCAAAAGGCCAGCAAAAGGCCAGGAACCGTAAAAAGGCCGCGTTGCTGGCGTTTTTCCATAGGCTCCG
CCCCCCTGACGAGCATCACAAAAATCGACGCTCAAGTCAGAGGTGGCGAAACCCGACAGGACTATAAAGA
TACCAGGGTTTCCCCCTGGAAGCTCCCTCGTGCGCTCTCCTGTTCCGACCCTGCCGCTTACCGGATACCT
GTCCGCCTTTCTCCCTTCGGGAAGCGTGGCGCTTTCTCATAGCTCACGCTGTAGGTATCTCAGTTCGGTG
TAGGTCGTTCGCTCCAAGCTGGGCTGTGTGCACGAACCCCCCGTTCAGCCCGACCGCTGCGCCTTATCCG
GTAACTATCGTCTTGAGTCCAACCCGGTAAGACACGACTTATCGCCACTGGCAGCAGCCACTGGTAACAG
GATTAGCAGAGCGAGGTATGTAGGCGGTGCTACAGAGTTCTTGAAGTGGTGGCCTAACTACGGCTACACT
AGAAGGACAGTATTTGGTATCTGCGCTCTGCTGAAGCCAGTTACCTTCGGAAAAAGAGTTGGTAGCTCTT
GATCCGGCAAACAAACCACCGCTGGTAGCGGTGGTTTTTTTGTTTGCAAGCAGCAGATTACGCGCAGAAA
AAAAGGATCTCAAGAAGATCCTTTGATCTTTTCTACGGGGTCTGACGCTCAGTGGAACGAAAACTCACGT
TAAGGGATTTTGGTCATGAGATTATCAAAAAGGATCTTCACCTAGATCCTTTTAAATTAAAAATGAAGTT
TTAAATCAATCTAAAGTATATATGAGTAAACTTGGTCTGACAGTTACCAATGCTTAATCAGTGAGGCACC
TATCTCAGCGATCTGTCTATTTCGTTCATCCATAGTTGCCTGACTCCCCGTCGTGTAGATAACTACGATA
CGGGAGGGCTTACCATCTGGCCCCAGTGCTGCAATGATACCGCGAGACCCACGCTCACCGGCTCCAGATT
TATCAGCAATAAACCAGCCAGCCGGAAGGGCCGAGCGCAGAAGTGGTCCTGCAACTTTATCCGCCTCCAT
CCAGTCTATTAATTGTTGCCGGGAAGCTAGAGTAAGTAGTTCGCCAGTTAATAGTTTGCGCAACGTTGTT
GCCATTGCTGCAGGCATCGTGGTGTCACGCTCGTCGTTTGGTATGGCTTCATTCAGCTCCGGTTCCCAAC
GATCAAGGCGAGTTACATGATCCCCCATGTTGTGCAAAAAAGCGGTTAGCTCCTTCGGTCCTCCGATCGT
TGTCAGAAGTAAGTTGGCCGCAGTGTTATCACTCATGGTTATGGCAGCACTGCATAATTCTCTTACTGTC
ATGCCATCCGTAAGATGCTTTTCTGTGACTGGTGAGTACTCAACCAAGTCATTCTGAGAATAGTGTATGC
GGCGACCGAGTTGCTCTTGCCCGGCGTCAACACGGGATAATACCGCGCCACATAGCAGAACTTTAAAAGT
GCTCATCATTGGAAAACGTTCTTCGGGGCGAAAACTCTCAAGGATCTTACCGCTGTTGAGATCCAGTTCG
ATGTAACCCACTCGTGCACCCAACTGATCTTCAGCATCTTTTACTTTCACCAGCGTTTCTGGGTGAGCAA
AAACAGGAAGGCAAAATGCCGCAAAAAAGGGAATAAGGGCGACACGGAAATGTTGAATACTCATACTCTT
CCTTTTTCAATATTATTGAAGCATTTATCAGGGTTATTGTCTCATGAGCGGATACATATTTGAATGTATT
TAGAAAAATAAACAAATAGGGGTTCCGCGCACATTTCCCCGAAAAGTGCCACCTGACGTCTAAGAAACCA
TTATTATCATGACATTAACCTATAAAAATAGGCGTATCACGAGGCCCTTTCGTCTTCAAGAATTCCCGAC
ACCATCGAATGGTGCAAAACCTTTCGCGGTATGGCATGATAGCGCCCGGAAGAGAGTCAATTCAGGGTGG
TGAATGTGAAACCAGTAACGTTATACGATGTCGCAGAGTATGCCGGTGTCTCTTATCAGACCGTTTCCCG
CGTGGTGAACCAGGCCAGCCACGTTTCTGCGAAAACGCGGGAAAAAGTGGAAGCGGCGATGGCGGAGCTG
AATTACATTCCCAACCGCGTGGCACAACAACTGGCGGGCAAACAGTCGTTGCTGATTGGCGTTGCCACCT
CCAGTCTGGCCCTGCACGCGCCGTCGCAAATTGTCGCGGCGATTAAATCTCGCGCCGATCAACTGGGTGC
CAGCGTGGTGGTGTCGATGGTAGAACGAAGCGGCGTCGAAGCCTGTAAAGCGGCGGTGCACAATCTTCTC
GCGCAACGCGTCAGTGGGCTGATCATTAACTATCCGCTGGATGACCAGGATGCCATTGCTGTGGAAGCTG
CCTGCACTAATGTTCCGGCGTTATTTCTTGATGTCTCTGACCAGACACCCATCAACAGTATTATTTTCTC
CCATGAAGACGGTACGCGACTGGGCGTGGAGCATCTGGTCGCATTGGGTCACCAGCAAATCGCGCTGTTA
GCGGGCCCATTAAGTTCTGTCTCGGCGCGTCTGCGTCTGGCTGGCTGGCATAAATATCTCACTCGCAATC
AAATTCAGCCGATAGCGGAACGGGAAGGCGACTGGAGTGCCATGTCCGGTTTTCAACAAACCATGCAAAT
GCTGAATGAGGGCATCGTTCCCACTGCGATGCTGGTTGCCAACGATCAGATGGCGCTGGGCGCAATGCGC
GCCATTACCGAGTCCGGGCTGCGCGTTGGTGCGGATATCTCGGTAGTGGGATACGACGATACCGAAGACA
GCTCATGTTATATCCCGCCGTTAACCACCATCAAACAGGATTTTCGCCTGCTGGGGCAAACCAGCGTGGA
CCGCTTGCTGCAACTCTCTCAGGGCCAGGCGGTGAAGGGCAATCAGCTGTTGCCCGTCTCACTGGTGAAA
AGAAAAACCACCCTGGCGCCCAATACGCAAACCGCCTCTCCCCGCGCGTTGGCCGATTCATTAATGCAGC
TGGCACGACAGGTTTCCCGACTGGAAAGCGGGCAGTGAGCGCAACGCAATTAATGTAAGTTAGCTCACTC
ATTAGGCACAATTCTCATGTTTGACAGCTTATCATCGACTGCACGGTGCACCAATGCTTCTGGCGTCAGG
CAGCCATCGGAAGCTGTGGTATGGCTGTGCAGGTCGTAAATCACTGCATAATTCGTGTCGCTCAAGGCGC
ACTCCCGTTCTGGATAATGTTTTTTGCGCCGACATCATAACGGTTCTGGCAAATATTCTGAAATGAGCTG
Features (pLannotate 1.2.2; 21 found; start..end, strand, type, name):
      1..29      +  promoter       tac promoter: strong E. coli promoter; hybrid between the trp and lac UV5 promoters
     37..53      +  protein_bind   lac operator: The lac repressor binds to the lac operator to inhibit transcription in E. coli. This inhibition can be relieved by adding lactose or isopropyl-β-D-thiogalactopyranoside (IPTG). lac repressor encoded by lacI
    138..155     +  CDS            6xHis: 6xHis affinity tag
    171..824     +  CDS            GST26_SCHJA: Experimental evidence at protein level: Swiss-Prot protein existence level 1. GST isoenzymes appear to play a central role in the parasite detoxification system. Other functions are also suspected including a role in increasing the solubility of haematin in the parasite gut. From Schistosoma japonicum (Blood fluke).
    906..1670    +  CDS            YWHAE: 1433E_CHICK - Experimental evidence at protein level: Swiss-Prot protein existence level 1. Adapter protein implicated in the regulation of a large spectrum of both general and specialized signaling pathways. Binds to a large number of partners, usually by recognition of a phosphoserine or phosphothreonine motif. Binding generally results in the modulation of the activity of the binding partner. From Gallus gallus (Chicken).
   1686..1733    +  terminator     fd terminator (sequence withheld): central terminator from bacteriophage fd (Otsuka and Kunisawa, 1982)
   1738..1950    +  CDS            M13 gene III (fragment) (sequence partly withheld): pIII; III; minor coat protein
   1965..2435    +  CDS            M13 gene III (fragment) (sequence partly withheld): pIII; III; minor coat protein
   2457..2527    +  CDS            TcR (fragment): tetracycline efflux protein; tet; confers resistance to tetracycline
   2769..3149    -  CDS            YPB1_ECOLX: Protein predicted: Swiss-Prot protein existence level 4. From Escherichia coli.
   3166..3317    +  CDS            rop (fragment): Rop protein, which maintains plasmids at low copy number; rop
   3353..3781    -  rep_origin     f1 ori (sequence partly withheld): f1 bacteriophage origin of replication; arrow indicates direction of (+) strand synthesis
   3790..3829    +  CDS            rop (fragment): Rop protein, which maintains plasmids at low copy number; rop
   3931..4071    +  misc_feature   bom: basis of mobility region from pBR322
   4257..4844    -  rep_origin     ori: high-copy-number ColE1/pMB1/pBR322/pUC origin of replication
   5015..5875    -  CDS            AmpR: β-lactamase; bla; confers resistance to ampicillin, carbenicillin, and related antibiotics
   5876..5980    -  promoter       AmpR promoter: bla
   6089..6166    +  promoter       lacIq promoter: lacI (mutant); In the lacIq allele, a single base change in the promoter boosts expression of the lacI gene about 10-fold.
   6167..7249    +  CDS            lacI: lac repressor; lacI; The lac repressor binds to the lac operator to inhibit transcription in E. coli. This inhibition can be relieved by adding lactose or isopropyl-β-D-thiogalactopyranoside (IPTG).
   7262..7283    +  protein_bind   CAP binding site: CAP binding activates transcription in the presence of cAMP. E. coli catabolite activator protein
   7302..7319    +  promoter       tet promoter (fragment): E. coli promoter for tetracycline efflux protein gene
