[The description below was written by a language model from this plasmid's Addgene catalogue record and pLannotate feature annotations shown in this document.]
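Description:
pHH0103_YWHAE_14-3-3 is a bacterial expression plasmid built on the pHH0103 backbone for producing and purifying the 14-3-3 domain of human YWHAE (14-3-3 epsilon), an adapter protein that typically binds partners through phosphoserine or phosphothreonine motifs. The insert was cloned between SfiI and NotI sites. In the 7,491 nt sequenced record, the coding region sits downstream of an IPTG-inducible tac promoter with a lac operator, and is preceded by a 6xHis tag and Schistosoma japonicum glutathione S-transferase. The arrangement points to an N-terminally His- and GST-tagged fusion suitable for affinity purification on nickel or glutathione resins, although the reading frame across the junctions cannot be checked from the table alone. The annotation software matched the insert to the chicken 14-3-3 epsilon entry, which probably reflects the high conservation of this protein; the catalogue lists the species as human. A bacteriophage fd terminator follows the open reading frame.

Tight regulation is provided by a plasmid-borne lacI gene driven by the lacIq promoter, which raises repressor levels and keeps the tac promoter off until induction. The plasmid replicates from a ColE1/pBR322-type origin, carries the bom region, and is selected with ampicillin through the AmpR β-lactamase gene; the catalogue describes it as low copy. Only fragments of rop are annotated, interrupted by an f1 origin. Fragments of M13 gene III lie downstream of the terminator, along with remnants of the tetracycline resistance gene and its promoter. These suggest descent from a phagemid-type vector, and they do not appear to belong to the expressed fusion. The associated work surveyed high-affinity ligands for peptide recognition modules, consistent with use of the purified domain as a binding target.
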