Addgene plasmid #109942: pHH0103_YWHAE_14-3-3
Purpose: Protein expression and purification of YWHAE_14-3-3
Depositing lab: Sachdev Sidhu. Depositing organization: University of Toronto. Publication: Large-scale survey and database of high affinity ligands for peptide recognition modules. Teyra J, Kelil A, Jain S, Helmy M, Jajodia R, Hooda Y, Gu J, D'Cruz AA, Nicholson SE, Min J, Sudol M, Kim PM, Bader GD, Sidhu SS. Mol Syst Biol. 2020 Dec;16(12):e9310. doi: 10.15252/msb.20199310. PubMed 33438817.
Backbone
  Vector backbone: pHH0103
  Vector type: Bacterial Expression
Growth in bacteria
  Bacterial resistance: Ampicillin, 100 μg/mL
  Growth temperature: 37°C
  Growth strain: DH5alpha
  Copy number: Low Copy
Gene/Insert
  Gene/Insert name: YWHAE_14-3-3
  Species: H. sapiens (human)
  Cloning method: Restriction Enzyme; 5′ cloning site Sfi1 (unknown if destroyed); 3′ cloning site Not1 (unknown if destroyed)
Terms and licenses: Academic/Nonprofit Terms; Industry Terms: Not Available to Industry
How to cite: pHH0103_YWHAE_14-3-3 was a gift from Sachdev Sidhu (Addgene plasmid # 109942 ; http://n2t.net/addgene:109942 ; RRID:Addgene_109942)
